Addgene plasmid #171544: pGEX-4T-1-Dicer-dsRBD (+6)
Purpose: Encodes a Dicer fragment extending from from R1841 to the C-terminus
Depositing lab: Yan Zeng. Depositing organization: Nanjing Agricultural University. Publication: Extending the L1 region in canonical double-stranded RNA-binding domains impairs their functions. Zhang X, Li P, Zhong H, Yang F, Liu F, Yedid G, Zeng Y. Acta Biochim Biophys Sin (Shanghai). 2021 Mar 26;53(4):463-471. doi: 10.1093/abbs/gmab014. PubMed 33751023.
Backbone
  Vector backbone: pGEX-4T-1
  Vector type: Bacterial Expression
Growth in bacteria
  Bacterial resistance: Ampicillin, 100 μg/mL
  Growth temperature: 37°C
  Growth strain: DH5alpha
  Copy number: Low Copy
Gene/Insert
  Gene/Insert name: DICER1
  Species: H. sapiens (human)
  Mutation: a six amino acid_TRLTEG_insertion in the L1 region
  Entrez Gene: DICER1 (a.k.a. DCR1, Dicer, Dicer1e, GLOW, HERNA, K12H4.8-LIKE, MNG1, RMSE2, aviD)
  Cloning method: Restriction Enzyme; 5′ cloning site Unknown (unknown if destroyed)
Terms and licenses: Academic/Nonprofit Terms; Industry Terms: Not Available to Industry
How to cite: pGEX-4T-1-Dicer-dsRBD (+6) was a gift from Yan Zeng (Addgene plasmid # 171544 ; http://n2t.net/addgene:171544 ; RRID:Addgene_171544)
