[The description below was written by a language model from this plasmid's Addgene catalogue record and pLannotate feature annotations shown in this document.]
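Description:
pGEX-4T-1-Dicer-dsRBD (+6) is a bacterial expression plasmid of about 5.2 kb, built on the pGEX-4T-1 backbone, for producing a GST-tagged fragment of human Dicer (DICER1) in E. coli. It replicates from a ColE1/pMB1-type origin and is selected with ampicillin through the β-lactamase (AmpR) gene and its own promoter. The catalogue lists it as low copy. Short remnants of the pBR322 rop and bom regions are also annotated, along with a lac promoter/lacZα segment and a small yciV fragment that are carried over from the backbone and play no part in expression of the insert.

The expression cassette consists of the strong hybrid tac promoter followed by a lac operator, driving the Schistosoma japonicum glutathione S-transferase coding sequence fused in frame to a DICER1 fragment of roughly 280 bp. The plasmid also carries lacI with its own promoter, so the lac repressor holds the tac promoter off until IPTG is added. The GST moiety allows affinity purification on glutathione resin. According to the record, the insert runs from R1841 to the C-terminus of Dicer, which corresponds to its double-stranded RNA-binding domain, and it carries a six-residue insertion in the L1 region of that domain. The 5′ cloning site is recorded as unknown.

The associated study examined how lengthening the L1 region of canonical dsRBDs impairs their function. This construct therefore serves as the L1-extended mutant for producing recombinant protein, presumably for comparison with the unmodified Dicer dsRBD in assays of domain function.
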