Features (pLannotate 1.2.2; 17 found; start..end, strand, type, name):
    523..544     +  protein_bind   CAP binding site: CAP binding activates transcription in the presence of cAMP. E. coli catabolite activator protein
    559..589     +  promoter       lac promoter: promoter for the E. coli lac operon
    597..613     +  protein_bind   lac operator: The lac repressor binds to the lac operator to inhibit transcription in E. coli. This inhibition can be relieved by adding lactose or isopropyl-β-D-thiogalactopyranoside (IPTG). lac repressor encoded by lacI
    633..806     +  CDS            lacZα: LacZα fragment of β-galactosidase; lacZ fragment
   1070..1186    -  CDS            yciV (fragment): RNAAM_ECOLI - Also known as trpH From Escherichia coli (strain K12).
   1262..1290    +  promoter       tac promoter: strong E. coli promoter; hybrid between the trp and lac UV5 promoters
   1298..1314    +  protein_bind   lac operator: The lac repressor binds to the lac operator to inhibit transcription in E. coli. This inhibition can be relieved by adding lactose or isopropyl-β-D-thiogalactopyranoside (IPTG). lac repressor encoded by lacI
   1337..1990    +  CDS            GST26_SCHJA: Experimental evidence at protein level: Swiss-Prot protein existence level 1. GST isoenzymes appear to play a central role in the parasite detoxification system. Other functions are also suspected including a role in increasing the solubility of haematin in the parasite gut. From Schistosoma japonicum (Blood fluke).
   2015..2293    +  CDS            DICER1 (fragment): DICER_HUMAN - Also known as DICER, HERNA, KIAA0928. Experimental evidence at protein level: Swiss-Prot protein existence level 1. Double-stranded RNA (dsRNA) endoribonuclease playing a central role in short dsRNA-mediated post-transcriptional gene silencing. Cleaves naturally occurring long dsRNAs and short hairpin pre-microRNAs (miRNA) into fragments of twenty-one to twenty-three nucleotides with 3' overhang of two nucleotides, producing respectively short interfering RNAs (siRNA) and mature microRNAs. SiRNAs and miRNAs serve as guide to direct the RNA-induced silencing complex (RISC) to comp
   2329..2368    +  CDS            rop (fragment): Rop protein, which maintains plasmids at low copy number; rop
   2470..2510    +  misc_feature   bom (fragment): basis of mobility region from pBR322
   2615..2719    +  promoter       AmpR promoter: bla
   2720..3580    +  CDS            AmpR: β-lactamase; bla; confers resistance to ampicillin, carbenicillin, and related antibiotics
   3751..4339    +  rep_origin     ori: high-copy-number ColE1/pMB1/pBR322/pUC origin of replication
   4525..4576    -  misc_feature   bom (fragment): basis of mobility region from pBR322
   4583..4660    +  promoter       lacI promoter: lacI
   4661..510     +  CDS            lacI (across the origin): lac repressor; lacI; The lac repressor binds to the lac operator to inhibit transcription in E. coli. This inhibition can be relieved by adding lactose or isopropyl-β-D-thiogalactopyranoside (IPTG).
>Addgene plasmid #171544 | pGEX-4T-1-Dicer-dsRBD (+6) | addgene full sequence | sequence record 339629 | Addgene NGS Result
GTCTCGGCGCGTCTGCGTCTGGCTGGCTGGCATAAATATCTCACTCGCAATCAAATTCAGCCGATAGCGG
AACGGGAAGGCGACTGGAGTGCCATGTCCGGTTTTCAACAAACCATGCAAATGCTGAATGAGGGCATCGT
TCCCACTGCGATGCTGGTTGCCAACGATCAGATGGCGCTGGGCGCAATGCGCGCCATTACCGAGTCCGGG
CTGCGCGTTGGTGCGGATATCTCGGTAGTGGGATACGACGATACCGAAGACAGCTCATGTTATATCCCGC
CGTTAACCACCATCAAACAGGATTTTCGCCTGCTGGGGCAAACCAGCGTGGACCGCTTGCTGCAACTCTC
TCAGGGCCAGGCGGTGAAGGGCAATCAGCTGTTGCCCGTCTCACTGGTGAAAAGAAAAACCACCCTGGCG
CCCAATACGCAAACCGCCTCTCCCCGCGCGTTGGCCGATTCATTAATGCAGCTGGCACGACAGGTTTCCC
GACTGGAAAGCGGGCAGTGAGCGCAACGCAATTAATGTAAGTTAGCTCACTCATTAGGCACCCCAGGCTT
TACACTTTATGCTTCCGGCTCGTATGTTGTGTGGAATTGTGAGCGGATAACAATTTCACACAGGAAACAG
CTATGACCATGATTACGGATTCACTGGCCGTCGTTTTACAACGTCGTGACTGGGAAAACCCTGGCGTTAC
CCAACTTAATCGCCTTGCAGCACATCCCCCTTTCGCCAGCTGGCGTAATAGCGAAGAGGCCCGCACCGAT
CGCCCTTCCCAACAGTTGCGCAGCCTGAATGGCGAATGGCGCTTTGCCTGGTTTCCGGCACCAGAAGCGG
TGCCGGAAAGCTGGCTGGAGTGCGATCTTCCTGAGGCCGATACTGTCGTCGTCCCCTCAAACTGGCAGAT
GCACGGTTACGATGCGCCCATCTACACCAACGTGACCTATCCCATTACGGTCAATCCGCCGTTTGTTCCC
ACGGAGAATCCGACGGGTTGTTACTCGCTCACATTTAATGTTGATGAAAGCTGGCTACAGGAAGGCCAGA
CGCGAATTATTTTTGATGGCGTTGGAATTAGCTTATCGACTGCACGGTGCACCAATGCTTCTGGCGTCAG
GCAGCCATCGGAAGCTGTGGTATGGCTGTGCAGGTCGTAAATCACTGCATAATTCGTGTCGCTCAAGGCG
CACTCCCGTTCTGGATAATGTTTTTTGCGCCGACATCATAACGGTTCTGGCAAATATTCTGAAATGAGCT
GTTGACAATTAATCATCGGCTCGTATAATGTGTGGAATTGTGAGCGGATAACAATTTCACACAGGAAACA
GTATTCATGTCCCCTATACTAGGTTATTGGAAAATTAAGGGCCTTGTGCAACCCACTCGACTTCTTTTGG
AATATCTTGAAGAAAAATATGAAGAGCATTTGTATGAGCGCGATGAAGGTGATAAATGGCGAAACAAAAA
GTTTGAATTGGGTTTGGAGTTTCCCAATCTTCCTTATTATATTGATGGTGATGTTAAATTAACACAGTCT
ATGGCCATCATACGTTATATAGCTGACAAGCACAACATGTTGGGTGGTTGTCCAAAAGAGCGTGCAGAGA
TTTCAATGCTTGAAGGAGCGGTTTTGGATATTAGATACGGTGTTTCGAGAATTGCATATAGTAAAGACTT
TGAAACTCTCAAAGTTGATTTTCTTAGCAAGCTACCTGAAATGCTGAAAATGTTCGAAGATCGTTTATGT
CATAAAACATATTTAAATGGTGATCATGTAACCCATCCTGACTTCATGTTGTATGACGCTCTTGATGTTG
TTTTATACATGGACCCAATGTGCCTGGATGCGTTCCCAAAATTAGTTTGTTTTAAAAAACGTATTGAAGC
TATCCCACAAATTGATAAGTACTTGAAATCCAGCAAGTATATAGCATGGCCTTTGCAGGGCTGGCAAGCC
ACGTTTGGTGGTGGCGACCATCCTCCAAAATCGGATCTGGTTCCGCGTGGATCCCCGGAATTCCGGCCAC
TAATAGAAAAGTTTTCTGCAAATGTACCCCGTTCCCCTGTGCGAGAATTGCTTGAAACCCTTCGGACTGA
AGGTATGGAACCAGAAACTGCCAAATTTAGCCCGGCTGAGAGAACTTACGACGGGAAGGTCAGAGTCACT
GTGGAAGTAGTAGGAAAGGGGAAATTTAAAGGTGTTGGTCGAAGTTACAGGATTGCCAAATCTGCAGCAG
CAAGAAGAGCCCTCCGAAGCCTCAAAGCTAATCAACCTCAGGTTCCCAATAGCTGACTCGAGCGGCCGCA
TCGTGACTGACTGACGATCTGCCTCGCGCGTTTCGGTGATGACGGTGAAAACCTCTGACACATGCAGCTC
CCGGAGACGGTCACAGCTTGTCTGTAAGCGGATGCCGGGAGCAGACAAGCCCGTCAGGGCGCGTCAGCGG
GTGTTGGCGGGTGTCGGGGCGCAGCCATGACCCAGTCACGTAGCGATAGCGGAGTGTATAATTCTTGAAG
ACGAAAGGGCCTCGTGATACGCCTATTTTTATAGGTTAATGTCATGATAATAATGGTTTCTTAGACGTCA
GGTGGCACTTTTCGGGGAAATGTGCGCGGAACCCCTATTTGTTTATTTTTCTAAATACATTCAAATATGT
ATCCGCTCATGAGACAATAACCCTGATAAATGCTTCAATAATATTGAAAAAGGAAGAGTATGAGTATTCA
ACATTTCCGTGTCGCCCTTATTCCCTTTTTTGCGGCATTTTGCCTTCCTGTTTTTGCTCACCCAGAAACG
CTGGTGAAAGTAAAAGATGCTGAAGATCAGTTGGGTGCACGAGTGGGTTACATCGAACTGGATCTCAACA
GCGGTAAGATCCTTGAGAGTTTTCGCCCCGAAGAACGTTTTCCAATGATGAGCACTTTTAAAGTTCTGCT
ATGTGGCGCGGTATTATCCCGTGTTGACGCCGGGCAAGAGCAACTCGGTCGCCGCATACACTATTCTCAG
AATGACTTGGTTGAGTACTCACCAGTCACAGAAAAGCATCTTACGGATGGCATGACAGTAAGAGAATTAT
GCAGTGCTGCCATAACCATGAGTGATAACACTGCGGCCAACTTACTTCTGACAACGATCGGAGGACCGAA
GGAGCTAACCGCTTTTTTGCACAACATGGGGGATCATGTAACTCGCCTTGATCGTTGGGAACCGGAGCTG
AATGAAGCCATACCAAACGACGAGCGTGACACCACGATGCCTGCAGCAATGGCAACAACGTTGCGCAAAC
TATTAACTGGCGAACTACTTACTCTAGCTTCCCGGCAACAATTAATAGACTGGATGGAGGCGGATAAAGT
TGCAGGACCACTTCTGCGCTCGGCCCTTCCGGCTGGCTGGTTTATTGCTGATAAATCTGGAGCCGGTGAG
CGTGGGTCTCGCGGTATCATTGCAGCACTGGGGCCAGATGGTAAGCCCTCCCGTATCGTAGTTATCTACA
CGACGGGGAGTCAGGCAACTATGGATGAACGAAATAGACAGATCGCTGAGATAGGTGCCTCACTGATTAA
GCATTGGTAACTGTCAGACCAAGTTTACTCATATATACTTTAGATTGATTTAAAACTTCATTTTTAATTT
AAAAGGATCTAGGTGAAGATCCTTTTTGATAATCTCATGACCAAAATCCCTTAACGTGAGTTTTCGTTCC
ACTGAGCGTCAGACCCCGTAGAAAAGATCAAAGGATCTTCTTGAGATCCTTTTTTTCTGCGCGTAATCTG
CTGCTTGCAAACAAAAAAACCACCGCTACCAGCGGTGGTTTGTTTGCCGGATCAAGAGCTACCAACTCTT
TTTCCGAAGGTAACTGGCTTCAGCAGAGCGCAGATACCAAATACTGTCCTTCTAGTGTAGCCGTAGTTAG
GCCACCACTTCAAGAACTCTGTAGCACCGCCTACATACCTCGCTCTGCTAATCCTGTTACCAGTGGCTGC
TGCCAGTGGCGATAAGTCGTGTCTTACCGGGTTGGACTCAAGACGATAGTTACCGGATAAGGCGCAGCGG
TCGGGCTGAACGGGGGGTTCGTGCACACAGCCCAGCTTGGAGCGAACGACCTACACCGAACTGAGATACC
TACAGCGTGAGCTATGAGAAAGCGCCACGCTTCCCGAAGGGAGAAAGGCGGACAGGTATCCGGTAAGCGG
CAGGGTCGGAACAGGAGAGCGCACGAGGGAGCTTCCAGGGGGAAACGCCTGGTATCTTTATAGTCCTGTC
GGGTTTCGCCACCTCTGACTTGAGCGTCGATTTTTGTGATGCTCGTCAGGGGGGCGGAGCCTATGGAAAA
ACGCCAGCAACGCGGCCTTTTTACGGTTCCTGGCCTTTTGCTGGCCTTTTGCTCACATGTTCTTTCCTGC
GTTATCCCCTGATTCTGTGGATAACCGTATTACCGCCTTTGAGTGAGCTGATACCGCTCGCCGCAGCCGA
ACGACCGAGCGCAGCGAGTCAGTGAGCGAGGAAGCGGAAGAGCGCCTGATGCGGTATTTTCTCCTTACGC
ATCTGTGCGGTATTTCACACCGCATAAATTCCGACACCATCGAATGGCGCAAAACCTTTCGCGGTATGGC
ATGATAGCGCCCGGAAGAGAGTCAATTCAGGGTGGTGAATGTGAAACCAGTAACGTTATACGATGTCGCA
GAGTATGCCGGTGTCTCTTATCAGACCGTTTCCCGCGTGGTGAACCAGGCCAGCCACGTTTCTGCGAAAA
CGCGGGAAAAAGTGGAAGCGGCGATGGCGGAGCTGAATTACATTCCCAACCGCGTGGCACAACAACTGGC
GGGCAAACAGTCGTTGCTGATTGGCGTTGCCACCTCCAGTCTGGCCCTGCACGCGCCGTCGCAAATTGTC
GCGGCGATTAAATCTCGCGCCGATCAACTGGGTGCCAGCGTGGTGGTGTCGATGGTAGAACGAAGCGGCG
TCGAAGCCTGTAAAGCGGCGGTGCACAATCTTCTCGCGCAACGCGTCAGTGGGCTGATCATTAACTATCC
GCTGGATGACCAGGATGCCATTGCTGTGGAAGCTGCCTGCACTAATGTTCCGGCGTTATTTCTTGATGTC
TCTGACCAGACACCCATCAACAGTATTATTTTCTCCCATGAAGACGGTACGCGACTGGGCGTGGAGCATC
TGGTCGCATTGGGTCACCAGCAAATCGCGCTGTTAGCGGGCCCATTAAGTTCT
